>Addgene plasmid #205638 | pKM-U6-reRNA-hsHEKsite_1_3 | addgene full sequence | sequence record 412775 | Addgene NGS Result
CCACCTAAATTGTAAGCGTTAATATTTTGTTAAAATTCGCGTTAAATTTTTGTTAAATCAGCTCATTTTT
TAACCAATAGGCCGAAATCGGCAAAATCCCTTATAAATCAAAAGAATAGACCGAGATAGGGT
[37 nt withheld, positions 133-169]
AAAGAACGTGGACTCCAACGTCAAAGG
[49 nt withheld, positions 197-245]
T
[91 nt withheld, positions 247-337]
G
[52 nt withheld, positions 339-390]
GGCGGGTGTGGK
[59 nt withheld, positions 403-461]
CCCATTCGCCATTCAGGCTGCGCAACTGTTGGGAAGGGCGATCGGTGCGGGCCTCTTCGCTATTACGCCA
GCTGGCGAAAGGGGGATGTGCTGCAAGGCGATTAAGTTGGGTAACGCCAGGGTTTTCCCAGTCACGACGT
TGTAAAACGACGGCCAGTGAGCGCGCGTAATACGACTCACTATAGGGCGAATTGGGTACCGGCATATGGT
TCTTGACAGAGGTGTAAAAAGTACTCAAAAATTTTACTCAAGTGAAAGTACAAGTACTTAGGGAAAATTT
TACTCAATTAAAAGTAAAAGTATCTGGCTAGAATCTTACTTGAGTAAAAGTAAAAAAGTACTCCATTAAA
ATTGTACTTGAGTATTAAGGAAGTAAAAGTAAAAGCAAGAAAGATCGATCTCGAAGGATCTGGAGGCCAC
CATGGTGTCGATAACTTCGTATAGCATACATTATACGAAGTTATCGATAGTCCAGTGTGGTGGAATTGCC
CTTGGCCGGCCATAACTTCGTATAGGATACTTTATACGAAGTTATGGTACCGGCGCGCATGTGAGGGCCT
ATTTCCCATGATTCCTTCATATTTGCATATACGATACAAGGCTGTTAGAGAGATAATTGGAATTAATTTG
ACTGTAAACACAAAGATATTAGTACAAAATACGTGACGTAGAAAGTAATAATTTCTTGGGTAGTTTGCAG
TTTTAAAATTATGTTTTAAAATGGACTATCATATGCTTACCGTAACTTGAAAGTATTTCGATTTCTTGGC
TTTATATATCTTGTGGAAAGGACGAAACACCGATTCAAGAATCCCGAAGTGAAGAATCTTGCCGTCCGTA
CATGGACTTGCCCGAACTGTGGGGAAACCCATGACCGAGACGAGAACGCTGCGCTGAACATTCGGCGTGA
AGCGTTGGTGGCTGCGGGAATCTCAGACACCTTAAACGCTCATGGAGGCTATGTCAGACCTGCTTCGGCG
GGCAATGGTCTGCGAAGTGAGAATCACGCGACTTTAGTCGTGTGAGGTTCAAAGAACACCCATAAGAACA
ACGGCCGGCATGGTCCCAGCCTCCTCGCTGGCGCCGGCTGGGCAACATGCTTCGGCATGGCGAATGGGAC
TTTTTTGGTACCAGGTACGGCCGCTTCGAGCAGACATGATAAGATACATTGATGAGTTTGGACAAACCAC
AACTAGAATGCAGTGAAAAAAATGCTTTATTTGTGAAATTTGTGATGCTATTGCTTTATTTGTAACCATT
ATAAGCTGCAATAAACAAGTTAACAACAACAATTGCATTCATTTTATGTTTCAGGTTCAGGGGGAGATGT
GGGAGGTTTTTTAAAGCAAGTAAAACCTCTACAAATGTGGTAAAATCGCGAAGGTCGACGGTATACAGAC
ATGATAAGATACATTGATGAGTTTGGACAAACCACAACTAGAATGCAGTGAAAAAAATGCTTTATTTGTG
AAATTTGTGATGCTATTGCTTTATTTGTAACCATTATAAGCTGCAATAAACAAGTTGGGGTGGGCGAAGA
ACTCCAGCATGAGATCCCCGCGCTGGAGGATCATCCAGCCGGCGTCCCGGAAAACGATTCCGAAGCCCAA
CCTTTCATAGAAGGCGGCGGTGGAATCGAAATCTCGTAGCACGTGCTATTCCTTTGCCCTCGGACGAGTG
CTGGGGCGTCGGTTTCCACTATCGGCGAGTACTTCTACACAGCCATCGGTCCAGACGGCCGCGCTTCTGC
GGGCGATTTGTGTACGCCCGACAGTCCCGGCTCCGGATCGGACGATTGCGTCGCATCGACCCTGCGCCCA
AGCTGCATCATCGAAATTGCCGTCAACCAAGCTCTGATAGAGTTGGTCAAGACCAATGCGGAGCATATAC
GCCCGGAGCCGCGGCGATCCTGCAAGCTCCGGATGCCTCCGCTCGAAGTAGCGCGTCTGCTGCTCCATAC
AAGCCAACCACGGCCTCCAGAAGAAGATGTTGGCGACCTCGTATTGGGAATCCCCGAACATCGCCTCGCT
CCAGTCAATGACCGCTGTTATGCGGCCATTGTCCGTCAGGACATTGTTGGAGCCGAAATCCGCGTGCACG
AGGTGCCGGACTTCGGGGCAGTCCTCGGCCCAAAGCATCAGCTCATCGAGAGCCTGCGCGACGGACGCAC
TGACGGTGTCGTCCATCACAGTTTGCCAGTGATACACATGGGGATCAGCAATCGCGCATATGAAATCACG
CCATGTAGTGTATTGACCGATTCCTTGCGGTCCGAATGGGCCGAACCCGCTCGTCTGGCTAAGATCGGCC
GCAGCGATCGCATCCATGGCCTCCGCGACCGGCTGCAGAACAGCGGGCAGTTCGGTTTCAGGCAGGTCTT
GCAACGTGACACCCTGTGCACGGCGGGAGATGCAATAGGTCAGGCTCTCGCTGAATTCCCCAATGTCAAG
CACTTCCGGAATCGGGAGCGCGGCCGATGCAAAGTGCCGATAAACATAACGATCTTTGTAGAAACCATCG
GCGCAGCTATTTACCCGCAGGACATATCCACGCCCTCCTACATCGAAGCTGAAAGCACGAGATTCTTCGC
CCTCCGAGAGCTGCATCAGGTCGGAGACGCTGTCGAACTTTTCGATCAGAAACTTCTCGACAGACGTCGC
GGTGAGTTCAGGCTTTTTCATCACGTGCTGATCAGATCCGAAAATGGATATACAAGCTCCCGGGAGCTTT
TTGCAAAAGCCTAGGCCTCCAAAAAAGCCTCCTCACTACTTCTGGAATAGCTCAGAGGCAGAGGCGGCCT
CGGCCTCTGCATAAATAAAAAAAATTAGTCAGCCATGGGGCGGAGAATGGGCGGAACTGGGCGGAGTTAG
GGGCGGGATGGGCGGAGTTAGGGGCGGGACTATGGTTGCTGACTAATTGAGATGCATGCTTTGCATACTT
CTGCCTGCTGGGGAGCCTGGGGACTTTCCACACCCTAACTGACACACATTCCACAGAATTCAAGTGATCT
CCAAAAAATAAGTACTTTTTGACTGTAAATAAAATTGTAAGGAGTAAAAAGTACTTTTTTTTCTAAAAAA
ATGTAATTAAGTAAAAGTAAAAGTATTGATTTTTAATTGTACTCAAGTAAAGTAAAAATCCCCAAAAATA
ATACTTAAGTACAGTAATCAAGTAAAATTACTCAAGTACTTTACACCTCTGGTTCTTGACCCCCTACCTT
CAGCAAGCCCAGCAGATCCGAGCTCCAGCTTTTGTTCCCTTTAGTGAGGGTTAATTGCGCGCTTGGCGTA
ATCATGGTCATAGCTGTTTCCTGTGTGAAATTGTTATCCGCTCACAATTCCACACAACATACGAGCCGGA
AGCATAAAGTGTAAAGCCTGGGGTGCCTAATGAGTGAGCTAACTCACATTAATTGCGTTGCGCTCACTGC
CCGCTTTCCAGTCGGGAAACCTGTCGTGCCAGCTGCATTAATGAATCGGCCAACGCGCGGGGAGAGGCGG
TTTGCGTATTGGGCGCTCTTCCGCTTCCTCGCTCACTGACTCGCTGCGCTCGGTCGTTCGGCTGCGGCGA
GCGGTATCAGCTCACTCAAAGGCGGTAATACGGTTATCCACAGAATCAGGGGATAACGCAGGAAAGAACA
TGTGAGCAAAAGGCCAGCAAAAGGCCAGGAACCGTAAAAAGGCCGCGTTGCTGGCGTTTTTCCATAGGCT
CCGCCCCCCTGACGAGCATCACAAAAATCGACGCTCAAGTCAGAGGTGGCGAAACCCGACAGGACTATAA
AGATACCAGGCGTTTCCCCCTGGAAGCTCCCTCGTGCGCTCTCCTGTTCCGACCCTGCCGCTTACCGGAT
ACCTGTCCGCCTTTCTCCCTTCGGGAAGCGTGGCGCTTTCTCATAGCTCACGCTGTAGGTATCTCAGTTC
GGTGTAGGTCGTTCGCTCCAAGCTGGGCTGTGTGCACGAACCCCCCGTTCAGCCCGACCGCTGCGCCTTA
TCCGGTAACTATCGTCTTGAGTCCAACCCGGTAAGACACGACTTATCGCCACTGGCAGCAGCCACTGGTA
ACAGGATTAGCAGAGCGAGGTATGTAGGCGGTGCTACAGAGTTCTTGAAGTGGTGGCCTAACTACGGCTA
CACTAGAAGAACAGTATTTGGTATCTGCGCTCTGCTGAAGCCAGTTACCTTCGGAAAAAGAGTTGGTAGC
TCTTGATCCGGCAAACAAACCACCGCTGGTAGCGGTGGTTTTTTTGTTTGCAAGCAGCAGATTACGCGCA
GAAAAAAAGGATCTCAAGAAGATCCTTTGATCTTTTCTACGGGGTCTGACGCTCAGTGGAACGAAAACTC
ACGTTAAGGGATTTTGGTCATGAGATTATCAAAAAGGATCTTCACCTAGATCCTTTTAAATTAAAAATGA
AGTTTTAAATCAATCTAAAGTATATATGAGTAAACTTGGTCTGACAGTTACCAATGCTTAATCAGTGAGG
CACCTATCTCAGCGATCTGTCTATTTCGTTCATCCATAGTTGCCTGACTCCCCGTCGTGTAGATAACTAC
GATACGGGAGGGCTTACCATCTGGCCCCAGTGCTGCAATGATACCGCGAGACCCACGCTCACCGGCTCCA
GATTTATCAGCAATAAACCAGCCAGCCGGAAGGGCCGAGCGCAGAAGTGGTCCTGCAACTTTATCCGCCT
CCATCCAGTCTATTAATTGTTGCCGGGAAGCTAGAGTAAGTAGTTCGCCAGTTAATAGTTTGCGCAACGT
TGTTGCCATTGCTACAGGCATCGTGGTGTCACGCTCGTCGTTTGGTATGGCTTCATTCAGCTCCGGTTCC
CAACGATCAAGGCGAGTTACATGATCCCCCATGTTGTGCAAAAAAGCGGTTAGCTCCTTCGGTCCTCCGA
TCGTTGTCAGAAGTAAGTTGGCCGCAGTGTTATCACTCATGGTTATGGCAGCACTGCATAATTCTCTTAC
TGTCATGCCATCCGTAAGATGCTTTTCTGTGACTGGTGAGTACTCAACCAAGTCATTCTGAGAATAGTGT
ATGCGGCGACCGAGTTGCTCTTGCCCGGCGTCAATACGGGATAATACCGCGCCACATAGCAGAACTTTAA
AAGTGCTCATCATTGGAAAACGTTCTTCGGGGCGAAAACTCTCAAGGATCTTACCGCTGTTGAGATCCAG
TTCGATGTAACCCACTCGTGCACCCAACTGATCTTCAGCATCTTTTACTTTCACCAGCGTTTCTGGGTGA
GCAAAAACAGGAAGGCAAAATGCCGCAAAAAAGGGAATAAGGGCGACACGGAAATGTTGAATACTCATAC
TCTTCCTTTTTCAATATTATTGAAGCATTTATCAGGGTTATTGTCTCATGAGCGGATACATATTTGAATG
TATTTAGAAAAATAAACAAATAGGGGTTCCGCGCACATTTCCCCGAAAAGTG
Features (pLannotate 1.2.2; 21 found; start..end, strand, type, name):
      7..461     -  rep_origin     f1 ori (sequence partly withheld): f1 bacteriophage origin of replication; arrow indicates direction of (+) strand synthesis
    466..621     -  CDS            lacZα (fragment): LacZα fragment of β-galactosidase; lacZ fragment
    629..647     +  promoter       T7 promoter: promoter for bacteriophage T7 RNA polymerase
    892..925     +  protein_bind   loxP: Cre-mediated recombination occurs in the 8-bp core sequence (GCATACAT). Cre recombinase
    963..996     +  protein_bind   lox2272: Cre-mediated recombination occurs in the 8-bp core sequence (GGATACTT). lox2272 sites are compatible with each other, but incompatible with loxP or loxN sites (Lee and Saito, 1988). Cre recombinase
   1014..1254    +  promoter       U6 promoter: RNA polymerase III promoter for human U6 snRNA
   1428..1496    -  CDS            pckA (fragment): PCKA_DEIRA - Protein inferred from homology: Swiss-Prot protein existence level 3. Involved in the gluconeogenesis. Catalyzes the conversion of oxaloacetate (OAA) to phosphoenolpyruvate (PEP) through direct phosphoryl transfer between the nucleoside triphosphate and OAA. From Deinococcus radiodurans (strain ATCC 13939 / DSM 20539 / JCM 16871 / LMG 4051 / NBRC 15346 / NCIMB 9279 / R1 / VKM B-1422).
   1621..1742    -  polyA_signal   SV40 poly(A) signal: SV40 polyadenylation signal
   1765..1833    -  CDS            large T antigen (fragment): large T antigen from SV40 (simian virus 40)
   1866..1987    -  polyA_signal   SV40 poly(A) signal: SV40 polyadenylation signal
   1982..2107    -  CDS            ble (fragment): BLE_KLEPN - Experimental evidence at protein level: Swiss-Prot protein existence level 1. Binding protein with a strong affinity to the bleomycin family of antibiotics. Binds to CL990; an antimitotic-antibiotic compound. From Klebsiella pneumoniae.
   2117..3142    -  CDS            HygR: aminoglycoside phosphotransferase from E. coli; aph(4)-Ia; confers resistance to hygromycin
   3199..3409    -  promoter       SV40 promoter: SV40 early promoter
   3719..3737    -  promoter       T3 promoter: promoter for bacteriophage T3 RNA polymerase
   3782..3798    -  protein_bind   lac operator: The lac repressor binds to the lac operator to inhibit transcription in E. coli. This inhibition can be relieved by adding lactose or isopropyl-β-D-thiogalactopyranoside (IPTG). lac repressor encoded by lacI
   3806..3836    -  promoter       lac promoter: promoter for the E. coli lac operon
   3851..3872    -  protein_bind   CAP binding site: CAP binding activates transcription in the presence of cAMP. E. coli catabolite activator protein
   3885..3977    -  CDS            lacI (fragment): lac repressor; lacI; The lac repressor binds to the lac operator to inhibit transcription in E. coli. This inhibition can be relieved by adding lactose or isopropyl-β-D-thiogalactopyranoside (IPTG).
   4160..4748    -  rep_origin     ori: high-copy-number ColE1/pMB1/pBR322/pUC origin of replication
   4919..5779    -  CDS            AmpR: β-lactamase; bla; confers resistance to ampicillin, carbenicillin, and related antibiotics
   5780..5884    -  promoter       AmpR promoter: bla
