[The description below was written by a language model from this plasmid's Addgene catalogue record and pLannotate feature annotations shown in this document.]
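Description:
pKM-U6-reRNA-hsHEKsite_1_3 is a 5.9 kb mammalian expression plasmid that produces a single guide RNA for the ISDra2 TnpB genome-editing system. It derives from the acceptor vector pKM-U6-reRNA-acceptor-2xBbsI, whose name indicates that a 20-nt targeting sequence is inserted between two BbsI sites. The guide is an reRNA (also called omegaRNA), the non-coding RNA that directs the compact RNA-guided nuclease TnpB to its DNA target. It is transcribed from the human U6 RNA polymerase III promoter. A short annotation downstream of U6 matching a Deinococcus radiodurans pckA fragment most likely reflects the ISDra2-derived reRNA scaffold rather than a functional coding sequence. The spacer is directed at a human genomic site designated HEKsite_1_3, which the record links to the EPHA3 locus. The TnpB nuclease is not encoded here and would have to be supplied from a separate construct.

The backbone resembles a pBluescript-type phagemid, with a high-copy ColE1/pUC origin, ampicillin resistance (AmpR) with its own promoter, an f1 origin, lacZα and lac regulatory remnants, and flanking T7 and T3 promoters. On the opposite strand, an SV40 early promoter drives a hygromycin resistance gene followed by SV40 polyadenylation signals, which allows selection of transfected mammalian cells. The small ble and large T antigen fragments nearby appear to be cloning remnants. Single loxP and lox2272 sites lie just upstream of the U6 promoter, but the record does not state their purpose. The plasmid is used to test or perform TnpB-mediated editing at this human target site.
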