Addgene plasmid #205638: pKM-U6-reRNA-hsHEKsite_1_3
Purpose: reRNA guide targeting HEKsite_1_3
Depositing lab: Gerald Schwank. Depositing organization: University of Zurich. Publication: Effective genome editing with an enhanced ISDra2 TnpB system and deep learning-predicted omegaRNAs. Marquart KF, Mathis N, Mollaysa A, Muller S, Kissling L, Rothgangl T, Schmidheini L, Kulcsar PI, Allam A, Kaufmann MM, Matsushita M, Haenggi T, Cathomen T, Kopf M, Krauthammer M, Schwank G. Nat Methods. 2024 Sep 23. doi: 10.1038/s41592-024-02418-z. PubMed 39313558.
Backbone
  Vector backbone: pKM-U6-reRNA-acceptor-2xBbsI
  Vector type: Mammalian Expression
Growth in bacteria
  Bacterial resistance: Ampicillin, 100 μg/mL
  Growth temperature: 37°C
  Growth strain: NEB Stable
  Copy number: Unknown
Gene/Insert
  Gene/Insert name: reRNA-HEKsite_1_3
  gRNA/shRNA sequence: agaacacccataagaacaac
  Species: H. sapiens (human)
  Entrez Gene: EPHA3 (a.k.a. EK4, ETK, ETK1, HEK, HEK4, TYRO4)
  Promoter: U6
  Cloning method: Restriction Enzyme; 5′ cloning site unknown (unknown if destroyed)
Terms and licenses: Academic/Nonprofit Terms; Industry Terms: Not Available to Industry
How to cite: pKM-U6-reRNA-hsHEKsite_1_3 was a gift from Gerald Schwank (Addgene plasmid # 205638 ; http://n2t.net/addgene:205638 ; RRID:Addgene_205638)
